Addgene plasmid #58527: pMaster12
Purpose: Reprogram somatic cells to iPS cells
Depositing lab: Mario Capecchi. Depositing organization: University of Utah. Publication: Efficient germ-line transmission obtained with transgene-free induced pluripotent stem cells. Wu S, Wu Y, Zhang X, Capecchi MR. Proc Natl Acad Sci U S A. 2014 Jul 22;111(29):10678-83. doi: 10.1073/pnas.1409933111. Epub 2014 Jul 7. PubMed 25002522.
Backbone
  Vector backbone: pCEP4
  Vector type: Mammalian Expression
  Selectable markers: Neomycin (select with G418) ; tk
Growth in bacteria
  Bacterial resistance: Ampicillin, 100 μg/mL
  Growth temperature: 37°C
  Growth strain: DH5alpha
  Copy number: High Copy
Gene/Insert 1
  Gene/Insert name: neo
  Insert size (bp): 816
Gene/Insert 2
  Gene/Insert name: tk
  Insert size (bp): 1131
Gene/Insert 3
  Gene/Insert name: oct4
  Species: H. sapiens (human)
  Insert size (bp): 1317
  Entrez Gene: POU5F1 (a.k.a. OCT3, OCT4, OCT4Borf1, OTF-3, OTF3, OTF4, Oct-3, Oct-4, Oct3/4)
Gene/Insert 4
  Gene/Insert name: Klf4
  Species: H. sapiens (human)
  Insert size (bp): 971
  Entrez Gene: KLF4 (a.k.a. EZF, GKLF)
Gene/Insert 5
  Gene/Insert name: Sox2
  Species: H. sapiens (human)
  Insert size (bp): 1610
  Entrez Gene: SOX2 (a.k.a. ANOP3, MCOPS3)
Gene/Insert 6
  Gene/Insert name: Myc
  Species: H. sapiens (human)
  Insert size (bp): 1100
  Entrez Gene: MYC (a.k.a. MRTL, MYCC, bHLHe39, c-Myc)
Gene/Insert 7
  Gene/Insert name: EBNA-1
  Insert size (bp): 1923
Gene/Insert 8
  Gene/Insert name: Amp
  Insert size (bp): 858
Gene/Insert 9
  Gene/Insert name: Lin28
  Species: H. sapiens (human)
  Insert size (bp): 2647
  Entrez Gene: LIN28A (a.k.a. CSDD1, LIN-28, LIN28, ZCCHC1, lin-28A)
Gene/Insert 10
  Gene/Insert name: NANOG
  Species: H. sapiens (human)
  Insert size (bp): 935
  Entrez Gene: NANOG
Gene/Insert 11
  Gene/Insert name: IRES
  Insert size (bp): 581
Gene/Insert 12
  Gene/Insert name: NR5A2
  Species: H. sapiens (human)
  Insert size (bp): 1305
  Entrez Gene: NR5A2 (a.k.a. B1F, B1F2, CPF, FTF, FTZ-F1, FTZ-F1beta, LRH-1, LRH1, hB1F-2)
Gene/Insert 13
  Gene/Insert name: miR302/367
  Species: H. sapiens (human)
  Entrez Gene: MIR367 (a.k.a. MIRN367, hsa-mir-367); MIR302A (a.k.a. MIRN302, MIRN302A, hsa-mir-302, mir-302a)
Terms and licenses: Academic/Nonprofit Terms; Industry Terms: Not Available to Industry
How to cite: pMaster12 was a gift from Mario Capecchi (Addgene plasmid # 58527 ; http://n2t.net/addgene:58527 ; RRID:Addgene_58527)
