[The description below was written by a language model from this plasmid's Addgene catalogue record and pLannotate feature annotations shown in this document.]
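Description:
pMaster12 is a large (about 27.9 kb) episomal mammalian expression plasmid built on the pCEP4 backbone and designed to reprogram somatic cells into induced pluripotent stem cells without genomic integration. In bacteria it is maintained through a high-copy ColE1/pUC-type origin and ampicillin resistance, and an f1 ori is also present. In mammalian cells the Epstein-Barr virus oriP origin, together with the EBNA1 gene carried on the same plasmid, allows it to replicate and persist as an extrachromosomal episome.

The payload consists of several independent expression units. One EF-1α promoter lies upstream of a string of human OCT4 (POU5F1), KLF4, SOX2 and c-MYC coding sequences ending in an SV40 poly(A) signal. An F2A peptide is annotated between OCT4 and KLF4, but the table does not identify the linkers at the other junctions. A CAG-type promoter (CMV enhancer, chicken β-actin promoter, chimeric intron) expresses NANOG and LIN28A joined by F2A, with a bGH poly(A). A second EF-1α promoter drives NR5A2, and a second CAG unit expresses the miR-302/367 cluster, annotated as four mir-302 hairpins plus mir-367. A third CAG unit expresses HSV thymidine kinase followed by an EMCV IRES and the neomycin resistance gene. This provides positive selection with G418 for cells that carry the plasmid and negative selection with nucleoside analogs such as ganciclovir against cells that retain it. That combination fits the associated work on transgene-free iPS cells capable of germ-line transmission, since the episome can be selected for during reprogramming and selected against afterwards. Short annotated fragments such as ble, TcR, large T antigen and flanking EBV sequences appear to be cloning or backbone remnants rather than functional elements.
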