Features (pLannotate 1.2.2; 50 found; start..end, strand, type, name):
     87..134     -  polyA_signal   HSV TK poly(A) signal: herpes simplex virus thymidine kinase polyadenylation signal (Cole and Stacy, 1985)
    193..345     -  CDS            ble (fragment): BLE_KLEPN - Experimental evidence at protein level: Swiss-Prot protein existence level 1. Binding protein with a strong affinity to the bleomycin family of antibiotics. Binds to CL990; an antimitotic-antibiotic compound. From Klebsiella pneumoniae.
    389..1873    -  CDS            NR5A2 (fragment): NR5A2_HUMAN - Also known as B1F, CPF, FTF. Experimental evidence at protein level: Swiss-Prot protein existence level 1. Nuclear receptor that acts as a key metabolic sensor by regulating the expression of genes involved in bile acid synthesis, cholesterol homeostasis and triglyceride synthesis. Together with the oxysterol receptors NR1H3/LXR-alpha and NR1H2/LXR-beta, acts as an essential transcriptional regulator of lipid metabolism. Plays an anti- inflammatory role during the hepatic acute phase response by acting as a corepressor: inhibits the hepatic acute phase response by preventing diss
   1891..3069    -  promoter       EF-1α promoter: strong constitutive promoter for human elongation factor EF-1α
   3090..3137    -  polyA_signal   HSV TK poly(A) signal: herpes simplex virus thymidine kinase polyadenylation signal (Cole and Stacy, 1985)
   3196..3348    -  CDS            ble (fragment): BLE_KLEPN - Experimental evidence at protein level: Swiss-Prot protein existence level 1. Binding protein with a strong affinity to the bleomycin family of antibiotics. Binds to CL990; an antimitotic-antibiotic compound. From Klebsiella pneumoniae.
   3369..4172    -  CDS            NeoR/KanR: aminoglycoside phosphotransferase from Tn5; aph(3')-II (or nptII); confers resistance to neomycin, kanamycin, and G418 (Geneticin®)
   4186..4648    -  misc_feature   IRES: internal ribosome entry site (IRES) of the encephalomyocarditis virus (EMCV)
   4775..5905    -  CDS            HSV TK: herpes simplex virus thymidine kinase confers sensitivity to nucleoside analogs such as acyclovir or ganciclovir
   5978..6986    -  intron         chimeric intron: chimera between introns from chicken β-actin and rabbit β-globin
   6987..7262    -  promoter       chicken β-actin promoter: No description available
   7265..7629    -  enhancer       CMV enhancer: human cytomegalovirus immediate early enhancer
   7633..7667    -  promoter       AmpR promoter (fragment): bla
   7694..8122    +  rep_origin     f1 ori (sequence partly withheld): f1 bacteriophage origin of replication; arrow indicates direction of (+) strand synthesis
   8156..8277    -  polyA_signal   SV40 poly(A) signal: SV40 polyadenylation signal
   8300..8383    -  CDS            large T antigen (fragment): large T antigen from SV40 (simian virus 40)
   8401..9720    -  CDS            c-Myc: human c-Myc proto-oncogene
   9790..10740   -  CDS            SOX2: SOX2_HUMAN - Experimental evidence at protein level: Swiss-Prot protein existence level 1. Transcription factor that forms a trimeric complex with OCT4 on DNA and controls the expression of a number of genes involved in embryonic development such as YES1, FGF4, UTF1 and ZFP206 (By similarity). Binds to the proximal enhancer region of NANOG (By similarity). Critical for early embryogenesis and for embryonic stem cell pluripotency (PubMed:18035408). Downstream SRRT target that mediates the promotion of neural stem cell self-renewal (By similarity). Keeps neural cells undifferentiated by countera
  10849..12213   -  CDS            KLF4 (fragment): KLF4_HUMAN - Also known as EZF, GKLF. Experimental evidence at protein level: Swiss-Prot protein existence level 1. Transcription factor; can act both as activator and as repressor. Binds the 5'-CACCC-3' core sequence. Binds to the promoter region of its own gene and can activate its own transcription. Regulates the expression of key transcription factors during embryonic development. Plays an important role in maintaining embryonic stem cells, and in preventing their differentiation. Required for establishing the barrier function of the skin and for postnatal maturation and maintenance of the
  12214..12279   -  CDS            F2A: 2A peptide from foot-and-mouth disease virus polyprotein Eukaryotic ribosomes fail to insert a peptide bond between the Gly and Pro residues, yielding separate polypeptides.
  12289..13368   -  CDS            POU5F1: PO5F1_HUMAN - Also known as OCT3, OCT4, OTF3. Experimental evidence at protein level: Swiss-Prot protein existence level 1. Transcription factor that binds to the octamer motif (5'- ATTTGCAT-3'). Forms a trimeric complex with SOX2 or SOX15 on DNA and controls the expression of a number of genes involved in embryonic development such as YES1, FGF4, UTF1 and ZFP206. Critical for early embryogenesis and for embryonic stem cell pluripotency. From Homo sapiens (Human).
  13382..14560   -  promoter       EF-1α promoter: strong constitutive promoter for human elongation factor EF-1α
  14605..14970   +  enhancer       CMV enhancer: human cytomegalovirus immediate early enhancer
  14973..15248   +  promoter       chicken β-actin promoter: No description available
  15249..16257   +  intron         chimeric intron: chimera between introns from chicken β-actin and rabbit β-globin
  16255..16332   +  CDS            HBB (fragment): HBB_LEPEU - Experimental evidence at protein level: Swiss-Prot protein existence level 1. Involved in oxygen transport from the lung to the various peripheral tissues. From Lepus europaeus (European hare).
  16380..16446   +  ncRNA          mir-302: Accession: RF00668 - microRNA mir-302
  16502..16569   +  ncRNA          mir-302: Accession: RF00668 - microRNA mir-302
  16681..16749   +  ncRNA          mir-302: Accession: RF00668 - microRNA mir-302
  16861..16928   +  ncRNA          mir-302: Accession: RF00668 - microRNA mir-302
  16991..17058   +  ncRNA          mir-367: Accession: RF00735 - microRNA mir-367
  17146..17228   +  CDS            large T antigen (fragment): large T antigen from SV40 (simian virus 40)
  17251..17372   +  polyA_signal   SV40 poly(A) signal: SV40 polyadenylation signal
  17852..19641   -  rep_origin     oriP: Epstein-Barr virus oriP replication origin (Yates et al., 2000)
  19642..19860   -  CDS            gL (fragment): GL_EBVB9 - Experimental evidence at protein level: Swiss-Prot protein existence level 1. The heterodimer glycoprotein H-glycoprotein L is required for the fusion of viral and plasma membranes leading to virus entry into the host cell. Acts as a functional inhibitor of gH and maintains gH in an inhibited form. Upon binding to host integrins, gL dissociates from gH leading to activation of the viral fusion glycoproteins gB and gH. Fusion of EBV with B-lymphocytes requires the additional receptor- binding protein gp42, which forms a complex with gH/gL. The heterodimer gH/gL targets also host EPHA
  19943..21868   -  CDS            EBNA1: Epstein-Barr nuclear antigen 1, also known as EBNA-1 crucial for latent viral infection, and for episomal amplification of vectors containing the oriP origin (Okita et al., 2013)
  21906..22250   -  CDS            BRRF2_EBVB9 (fragment): Protein inferred from homology: Swiss-Prot protein existence level 3. From Epstein-Barr virus (strain B95-8) (HHV-4) (Human herpesvirus 4).
  22253..22276   -  promoter       tet promoter (fragment): E. coli promoter for tetracycline efflux protein gene
  22389..22493   +  promoter       AmpR promoter: bla
  22494..23354   +  CDS            AmpR: β-lactamase; bla; confers resistance to ampicillin, carbenicillin, and related antibiotics
  23525..24113   +  rep_origin     ori: high-copy-number ColE1/pMB1/pBR322/pUC origin of replication
  24159..24285   -  CDS            TcR (fragment): tetracycline efflux protein; tet; confers resistance to tetracycline
  24319..24340   -  promoter       SV40 promoter (fragment): SV40 enhancer and early promoter
  24344..24568   -  polyA_signal   bGH poly(A) signal: bovine growth hormone polyadenylation signal
  24603..25229   -  CDS            LIN28A: LN28A_HUMAN - Also known as CSDD1, LIN28, ZCCHC1. Experimental evidence at protein level: Swiss-Prot protein existence level 1. RNA-binding protein that inhibits processing of pre-let-7 miRNAs and regulates translation of mRNAs that control developmental timing, pluripotency and metabolism (PubMed:21247876). Seems to recognize a common structural G-quartet (G4) feature in its miRNA and mRNA targets (Probable). 'Translational enhancer' that drives specific mRNAs to polysomes and increases the efficiency of protein synthesis. Its association with the translational machinery and target mRNAs resu
  25230..25295   -  CDS            F2A: 2A peptide from foot-and-mouth disease virus polyprotein Eukaryotic ribosomes fail to insert a peptide bond between the Gly and Pro residues, yielding separate polypeptides.
  25305..26219   -  CDS            NANOG: NANOG_HUMAN - Experimental evidence at protein level: Swiss-Prot protein existence level 1. Transcription regulator involved in inner cell mass and embryonic stem (ES) cells proliferation and self-renewal. Imposes pluripotency on ES cells and prevents their differentiation towards extraembryonic endoderm and trophectoderm lineages. Blocks bone morphogenetic protein-induced mesoderm differentiation of ES cells by physically interacting with SMAD1 and interfering with the recruitment of coactivators to the active SMAD transcriptional complexes. Acts as a transcriptional activator or repressor. B
  26288..27296   -  intron         chimeric intron: chimera between introns from chicken β-actin and rabbit β-globin
  27297..27572   -  promoter       chicken β-actin promoter: No description available
  27575..75      -  enhancer       CMV enhancer (across the origin): human cytomegalovirus immediate early enhancer
>Addgene plasmid #58527 | pMaster12 | depositor full sequence | sequence record 138420 | Full sequence from depositor
GGAACTCCATATATGGGCTATGAACTAATGACCCCGTAATTGATTACTATTAATAACTAGTCAATAATCA
ATGTCGAGGGCGCGCCGAACAAACGACCCAACACCGTGCGTTTTATTCTGTCTTTTTATTGCCGTCATAG
CGCGGGTTCCTTCCGGTATTGTCTCCTTCCGTGTTTCAGTTAGCCTCCCCCTAGGGTGGGCGAAGAACTC
CAGCATGAGATCCCCGCGCTGGAGGATCATCCAGCCGGCGTCCCGGAAAACGATTCCGAAGCCCAACCTT
TCATAGAAGGCGGCGGTGGAATCGAAATCTCGTGATGGCAGGTTGGGCGTCGCTTGGTCGGTCATTTCGA
ACCCCAGAGTCCCGCGGCCGCGTCGACATTTAAATTTATGCTCTTTTGGCATGCAACATTTCAATGAGAA
GGTTATTATAGGGCACATCCCCGTTCAGGTGCTTGTAGTAGAGGTATTCTTCAGCCTGCATACTGATGGC
CCGGATTTCGGGTAGTCGAAGAAGTAGCTGTCCAAATTTCTCTGTCTGCTGCGGGTAGTTACACATTGTG
TAGTCCAGCAGGGCGGCATTGACTTGTTCCTGGACACCTTCTACCAGCTGGAAGTTTTCAAGGTTTTTGA
CATCTAAACTAAAGAGCACCAAGAATTTCAGACATACGAACTCTCGTTGATCAAACTGGAGAGAACGAAG
TTTTGCCACTAACTCCTGTGCATGACTCATGAGGTTGTTGAGGGTGGCTCCGGCTTGTGATGCTATTATG
GAATAGTCCACTTGTTGCCCAGTAACCAGGAAGATGGATCCTTCCTTTCCATGTACCACTTGTCGGTAAA
TGTGGTCGAGGATTAAGAGCTCACTCCAGCAGTTCTGAAGCAGCTTCATTTGGTCATCAACCTTAAGTTC
TCTGAAGAAGATACTACTCCTGGCCCACTCGACAATGGAGAAGAGAGTTTGATCTGCCATTTTGCACATA
AGCCCAAAGGTGCTCAGCTTTTCGTGCTTGCTTCGGTTAGCCTGCTCTTGCTGCAAATAGGCCATGATTT
TAGCCTGGACTTGAGGCTCATCTGGCTCACACTTCAAAAGTTCCAGTATCAGATGTGGGATGCTTGCTGG
AGAGCTCGTCTGGTAACTATCCATATATGAATAGCCCATTATGGACTCGGGTGAGCTGGTATAGGGGTCT
GGGTACTCAGACTTGATGGCCCGGCTAGGAAAGTGGCCATATGTTTGGTAACCTTGCAGGCTGCCGTGAG
GGGGCATTGTCATGCTAATGGGGGATGTTACAAAGGGACTTCTGTCATAGTCTGTAGGAGGCAAGGCAGC
ATGGTTCAGAGGTAGGCCTTTGGAGGCAGAGTGGATGTTTTGAATTGCAGAGGAAATGGTCAGGTCAGAG
GGCATAGCTTGGATCACCTGAGACATGGCTTCTAGCTTAAGTCCATTGGCTCGGATGAGGGCTTTTTTCT
GTTGCTTCAGGGCCCTGTCTCTCTTGTACATTGGCCCAAACTTATTCCTTCCTCCACGCATTCGGTCGGC
CCTTACAGCTTCTAGCTTCATTCCAACACTTAGACATTTTTGAAAACGACAGTAAGGACAACGCTTTCTC
TGTGTTTTGTCAATTTGGCAGTTCTGGTTTTCTATACATGTGTACCTTTTATTATTTTGGACTGTTCGCT
TAAAAAATCCCTTGCAGCTTTCACAGGTGAGGAGCCCATAATGGTACCCAGACACTTTATCTCCACACAC
GGGACAAAGCTCTTCCAGATCTTCATCATAGGAGTAATTCACCATTTTAAATTGAGACACAATAGGTGTA
AGTCCGTGCTTTAAAGACTCTTGTAAATCCCCAGTATCTGAATTAGAAGACATGGTGGCGATCGCTAGCT
TCACGACACCTGAAATGGAAGAAAAAAACTTTGAACCACTGTCTGAGGCTTGAGAATGAACCAAGATCCA
AACTCAAAAAGGGCAAATTCCAAGGAGAATTACATCAAGTGCCAAGCTGGCCTAACTTCAGTCTCCACCC
ACTCAGTGTGGGGAAACTCCATCGCATAAAACCCCTCCCCCCAACCTAAAGACGACGTACTCCAAAAGCT
CGAGAACTAATCGAGGTGCCTGGACGGCGCCCGGTACTCCGTGGAGTCACATGAAGCGACGGCTGAGGAC
GGAAAGGCCCTTTTCCTTTGTGTGGGTGACTCACCCGCCCGCTCTCCCGAGCGCCGCGTCCTCCATTTTG
AGCTCCCTGCAGCAGGGCCGGGAAGCGGCCATCTTTCCGCTCACGCAACTGGTGCCGACCGGGCCAGCCT
TGCCGCCCAGGGCGGGGCGATACACGGCGGCGCGAGGCCAGGCACCAGAGCAGGCCGGCCAGCTTGAGAC
TACCCCCGTCCGATTCTCGGTGGCCGCGCTCGCAGGCCCCGCCTCGCCGAACATGTGCGCTGGGACGCAC
GGGCCCCGTCGCCGCCCGCGGCCCCAAAAACCGAAATACCAGTGTGCAGATCTTGGCCCGCATTTACAAG
ACTATCTTGCCAGAAAAAAAGCGTCGCAGCAGGTCATCAAAAATTTTAAATGGCTAGAGACTTATCGAAA
GCAGCGAGACAGGCGCGAAGGTGCCACCAGATTCGCACGCGGCGGCCCCAGCGCCCAGGCCAGGCCTCAA
CTCAAGCACGAGGCGAAGGGGCTCCTTAAGCGCAAGGCCTCGAACTCTCCCACCCACTTCCAACCCGAAG
CTCGGGATCAAGAATCACGTACTGCAGCCAGGTGGAAGTAATTCAAGGCACGCAAGGGCCATAACCCGTA
AAGAGGCCAGGCCCGCGGGAACCACACACGGCACTTACCTGTGTTCTGGCGGCAAACCCGTTGCGAAAAA
GAACGTTCACGGCGACTACTGCACTTATATACGGTTCTCCCCCACCCTCGGGAAAAAGGCGGAGCCAGTA
CACGACATCACTTTCCCAGTTTACCCCGCGCCACCTTCTCTAGGCACCGGTTCAATTGCCGACCCCTCCC
CCCAACTTCTCGGGGACTGTGGGCGATGTGCGCTCTGCCCACTGACGGGCACCGGAGCCTCACGATTAAT
CGCCGCGCCGAACAAACGACCCAACACCGTGCGTTTTATTCTGTCTTTTTATTGCCGTCATAGCGCGGGT
TCCTTCCGGTATTGTCTCCTTCCGTGTTTCAGTTAGCCTCCCCCTAGGGTGGGCGAAGAACTCCAGCATG
AGATCCCCGCGCTGGAGGATCATCCAGCCGGCGTCCCGGAAAACGATTCCGAAGCCCAACCTTTCATAGA
AGGCGGCGGTGGAATCGAAATCTCGTGATGGCAGGTTGGGCGTCGCTTGGTCGGTCATTTCGAACCCCAG
AGTCCCGCTCAGAAGAACTCGTCAAGAAGGCGATAGAAGGCGATGCGCTGCGAATCGGGAGCGGCGATAC
CGTAAAGCACGAGGAAGCGGTCAGCCCATTCGCCGCCAAGCTCTTCAGCAATATCACGGGTAGCCAACGC
TATGTCCTGATAGCGGTCCGCCACACCCAGCCGGCCACAGTCGATGAATCCAGAAAAGCGGCCATTTTCC
ACCATGATATTCGGCAAGCAGGCATCGCCATGGGTCACGACGAGATCCTCGCCGTCGGGCATGCGCGCCT
TGAGCCTGGCGAACAGTTCGGCTGGCGCGAGCCCCTGATGCTCTTCGTCCAGATCATCCTGATCGACAAG
ACCGGCTTCCATCCGAGTACGTGCTCGCTCGATGCGATGTTTCGCTTGGTGGTCGAATGGGCAGGTAGCC
GGATCAAGCGTATGCAGCCGCCGCATTGCATCAGCCATGATGGATACTTTCTCGGCAGGAGCAAGGTGAG
ATGACAGGAGATCCTGCCCCGGCACTTCGCCCAATAGCAGCCAGTCCCTTCCCGCTTCAGTGACAACGTC
GAGCACAGCTGCGCAAGGAACGCCCGTCGTGGCCAGCCACGATAGCCGCGCTGCCTCGTCCTGCAGTTCA
TTCAGGGCACCGGACAGGTCGGTCTTGACAAAAAGAACCGGGCGCCCCTGCGCTGACAGCCGGAACACGG
CGGCATCAGAGCAGCCGATTGTCTGTTGTGCCCAGTCATAGCCGAATAGCCTCTCCACCCAAGCGGCCGG
AGAACCTGCGTGCAATCCATCTTGTTCAATGGCGGATCCCATGGTTGTGGCCATATTATCATCGTGTTTT
TCAAAGGAAAACCACGTCCCCGTGGTTCGGGGGGCCTAGACGTTTTTTTAACCTCGACTAAACACATGTA
AAGCATGTGCACCGAGGCCCCAGATCAGATCCCATACAATGGGGTACCTTCTGGGCATCCTTCAGCCCCT
TGTTGAATACGCTTGAGGAGAGCCATTTGACTCTTTCCACAACTATCCAACTCACAACGTGGCACTGGGG
TTGTGCCGCCTTTGCAGGTGTATCTTATACACGTGGCTTTTGGCCGCAGAGGCACCTGTCGCCAGGTGGG
GGGTTCCGCTGCCTGCAAAGGGTCGCTACAGACGTTGTTTGTCTTCAAGAAGCTTCCAGAGGAACTGCTT
CCTTCACGACATTCAACAGACCTTGCATTCCTTTGGCGAGAGGGGAAAGACCCCTAGGAATGCTCGTCAA
GAAGACAGGGCCAGGTTTCCGGGCCCTCACATTGCCAAAAGACGGCAATATGGTGGAAAATAACATATAG
ACAAACGCACACCGGCCTTATTCCAAGCGGCTTCGGCCAGTAACGTTAGGGGGGGGGGAGGGAGAGGGGC
GGATCCGCGGCCGCTCAGTTAGCCTCCCCCATCTCCCGGGCAAACGTGCGCGCCAGGTCGCATATCGTCG
GTATGGAGCCGGGGGTGGTGACGTGGGTCTGGACCATCCCGGAGGTAAGTTGCAGCAGGGCGTCCCGGCA
GCCGGCGGGCGATTGGTCGTAATCCAGGATAAAGACGTGCATGGAACGGAGGCGTTTGGCCAAGACGTCC
AAGGCCCAGGCAAACACGTTATACAGGTCGCCGTTGGGGGCCAGCAACTCGGGGGCCCGAAACAGGGTAA
ATAACGTGTCCCCGATATGGGGTCGTGGGCCCGCGTTGCTCTGGGGCTCGGCACCCTGGGGCGGCACGGC
CGTCCCCGAAAGCTGTCCCCAGTCCTCCCGCCACGACCCGCCGCACTGCAGATACCGCACCGTATTGGCA
AGTAGCCCGTAAACGCGGCGAATCGCAGCCAGCATAGCCAGGTCCAGCCGCTCGCCGGGGCGCTGGCGTT
TGGCCAGGCGGTCGATGTGTCTGTCCTCCGGAAGGGCCCCAAGCACGATGTTGGTGCCGGGCAAGGTCGG
CGGGATGAGGGCCACGAACGCCAGCACGGCCTGGGGGGTCATGCTGCCCATAAGGTACCGCGCGGCCGGG
TAGCACAGGAGGGCGGCGATGGGATGGCGGTCGAAGATGAGGGTGAGGGCCGGGGGCGGGGCATGTGAGC
TCCCAGCCTCCCCCCCGATATGAGGAGCCAGAACGGCGTCGGTCACGGCATAAGGCATGCCCATTGTTAT
CTGGGCGCTTGTCATTACCACCGCCGCGTCCCCGGCCGATATCTCACCCTGGTCGAGGCGGTGTTGTGTG
GTGTAGATGTTCGCGATTGTCTCGGAAGCCCCCAGCACCCGCCAGTAAGTCATCGGCTCGGGTACGTAGA
CGATATCGTCGCGCGAACCCAGGGCCACCAGCAGTTGCGTGGTGGTGGTTTTCCCCATCCCGTGGGGACC
GTCTATATAAACCCGCAGTAGCGTGGGCATTTTCTGCTCCGGGCGGACTTCCGTGGCTTCTTGCTGCCGG
CGAGGGCGCAACGCCGTACGTCGGTTGCTATGGCCGCGAGAACGCGCAGCCTGGTCGAACGCAGACGCGT
GTTGATGGCCGGGGTACGAAGCCATATTACCCTGTTATCCCTAGAATTCTTTGCCAAAATGATGAGACAG
CACAATAACCAGCACGTTGCCCAGGAGCTGTAGGAAAAAGAAGAAGGCATGAACATGGTTAGCAGAGGCT
CTAGAGCCGCCGGTCACACGCCAGAAGCCGAACCCCGCCCTGCCCCGTCCCCCCCGAAGGCAGCCGTCCC
CCTGCGGCAGCCCCGAGGCTGGAGATGGAGAAGGGGACGGCGGCGCGGCGACGCACGAAGGCCCTCCCCG
CCCATTTCCTTCCTGCCGGCGCCGCACCGCTTCGCCCGCGCCCGCTAGAGGGGGTGCGGCGGCGCCTCCC
AGATTTCGGCTCCGCCAGATTTGGGACAAAGGAAGTCCCTGCGCCCTCTCGCACGATTACCATAAAAGGC
AATGGCTGCGGCTCGCCGCGCCTCGACAGCCGCCGGCGCTCCGGGGCCGCCGCGCCCCTCCCCCGAGCCC
TCCCCGGCCCGAGGCGGCCCCGCCCCGCCCGGCACCCCCACCTGCCGCCACCCCCCGCCCGGCACGGCGA
GCCCCGCGCCACGCCCCGCACGGAGCCCCGCACCCGAAGCCGGGCCGTGCTCAGCAACTCGGGGAGGGGG
GTGCAGGGGGGGGTTACAGCCCGACCGCCGCGCCCACACCCCCTGCTCACCCCCCCACGCACACACCCCG
CACGCAGCCTTTGTTCCCCTCGCAGCCCCCCCGCACCGCGGGGCACCGCCCCCGGCCGCGCTCCCCTCGC
GCACACGCGGAGCGCACAAAGCCCCGCGCCGCGCCCGCAGCGCTCACAGCCGCCGGGCAGCGCGGGCCGC
ACGCGGCGCTCCCCACGCACACACACACGCACGCACCCCCCGAGCCGCTCCCCCCCGCACAAAGGGCCCT
CCCGGAGCCCTTTAAGGCTTTCACGCAGCCACAGAAAAGAAACGAGCCGTCATTAAACCAAGCGCTAATT
ACAGCCCGGAGGAGAAGGGCCGTCCCGCCCGCTCACCTGTGGGAGTAACGCGGTCAGTCAGAGCCGGGGC
GGGCGGCGCGAGGCGGCGCGGAGCGGGGCACGGGGCGAAGGCAACGCAGCGACTCCCGCCCGCCGCGCGC
TTCGCTTTTTATAGGGCCGCCGCCGCCGCCGCCTCGCCATAAAAGGAAACTTTCGGAGCGCGCCGCTCTG
ATTGGCTGCCGCCGCACCTCTCCGCCTCGCCCCGCCCCGCCCCTCGCCCCGCCCCGCCCCGCCTGGCGCG
CGCCCCCCCCCCCCCCGCCCCCATCGCTGCACAAAATAATTAAAAAATAAATAAATACAAAATTGGGGGT
GGGGAGGGGGGGGAGATGGGGAGAGTGAAGCAGAACGTGGGGCTCACCTCGACCCATGGTAATAGCGATG
ACTAATACGTAGATGTACTGCCAAGTAGGAAAGTCCCATAAGGTCATGTACTGGGCATAATGCCAGGCGG
GCCATTTACCGTCATTGACGTCAATAGGGGGCGTACTTGGCATATGATACACTTGATGTACTGCCAAGTG
GGCAGTTTACCGTAAATAGTCCACCCATTGACGTCAATGGAAAGTCCCTATTGGCGTTACTATGGGAACA
TACGTCATTATTGACGTCAATGGGCGGGGGTCGTTGGGCGGTCAGCCAGGCGGGCCATTTACCGTAAGTT
ATGTAACGCGGAACTCCATATATGGGCTATGAACTAATGACCCCGTAATTGATTACTATTAATAACTAGC
GCTGTATTTAGAAAAATAAACAAATAGGGGTTCCGCGCACATTTCCCCGAAAAGTGCCACCTG
[124 nt withheld, positions 7694-7817]
C
[91 nt withheld, positions 7819-7909]
A
[49 nt withheld, positions 7911-7959]
CCTTTGACGTTGGAGTCCACGTTCTTT
[37 nt withheld, positions 7987-8023]
ACCCTATCTCGGTCTATTCTTTTGATTTATAAGGGATTTTGCCGATTTCGGCCTATTGGTTAAAAAATGA
GCTGATTTAACAAAAATTTAACGCGAATTTTAACAAAATATTAACGCTTACAATTTACGCCTTAAGATAC
ATTGATGAGTTTGGACAAACCACAACTAGAATGCAGTGAAAAAAATGCTTTATTTGTGAAATTTGTGATG
CTATTGCTTTATTTGTAACCATTATAAGCTGCAATAAACAAGTTAACAACAACAATTGCATTCATTTTAT
GTTTCAGGTTCAGGGGGAGGTGTGGGAGGTTTTTTAAAGCAAGTAAAACCTCTACAAATGTGGTATGGCT
GATTATGATCTAGAGTCGCGGCCGCTATTACGCACAAGAGTTCCGTAGCTGTTCAAGTTTGTGTTTCAAC
TGTTCTCGTCGTTTCCGCAACAAGTCCTCTTCAGAAATGAGCTTTTGCTCCTCTGCTTGGACGGACAGGA
TGTATGCTGTGGCTTTTTTAAGGATAACTACCTTGGGGGCCTTTTCATTGTTTTCCAACTCCGGGATCTG
GTCACGCAGGGCAAAAAAGCTCCGTTTTAGCTCGTTCCTCCTCTGGCGCTCCAAGACGTTGTGTGTTCGC
CTCTTGACATTCTCCTCGGTGTCCGAGGACCTGGGGCTGGTGCATTTTCGGTTGTTGCTGATCTGTCTCA
GGACTCTGACACTGTCCAACTTGACCCTCTTGGCAGCAGGATAGTCCTTCCGAGTGGAGGGAGGCGCTGC
GTAGTTGTGCTGATGTGTGGAGACGTGGCACCTCTTGAGGACCAGTGGGCTGTGAGGAGGTTTGCTGTGG
CCTCCAGCAGAAGGTGATCCAGACTCTGACCTTTTGCCAGGAGCCTGCCTCTTTTCCACAGAAACAACAT
CGATTTCTTCCTCATCTTCTTGTTCCTCCTCAGAGTCGCTGCTGGTGGTGGGCGGTGTCTCCTCATGGAG
CACCAGGGGCTCGGGGCTGCCCTGCGGGGAGGACTCCGTCGAGGAGAGCAGAGAATCCGAGGACGGAGAG
AAGGCGCTGGAGTCTTGCGAGGCGCAGGACTTGGGCGAGCTGCTGTCGTTGAGAGGGTAGGGGAAGACCA
CCGAGGGGTCGATGCACTCTGAGGCGGCGGCGCTCAGATCCTGCAGGTACAAGCTGGAGGTGGAGCAGAC
GCTGTGGCCGCGGGCGGGGTTCGGGCTGCCGCTGTCTTTGCGCGCAGCCTGGTAGGAGGCCAGCTTCTCT
GAGACGAGCTTGGCGGCGGCCGAGAAGCCGCTCCACATACAGTCCTGGATGATGATGTTTTTGATGAAGG
TCTCGTCGTCCGGGTCGCAGATGAAACTCTGGTTCACCATGTCTCCTCCCAGCAGCTCGGTCACCATCTC
CAGCTGGTCGGCCGTGGAGAAGCTCCCGCCACCGCCGTCGTTGTCTCCCCGAAGGGAGAAGGGTGTGACC
GCAACGTAGGAGGGCGAGCAGAGCCCGGAGCGGCGGCTAGGGGACAGGGGCGGGGTGGGCAGCAGCTCGA
ATTTCTTCCAGATATCCTCGCTGGGCGCCGGGGGCTGCAGCTCGCTCTGCTGCTGCTGCTGGTAGAAGTT
CTCCTCCTCGTCGCAGTAGAAATACGGCTGCACCGAGTCGTAGTCGAGGTCATAGTTCCTGTTGGTGAAG
CTAACGTTGAGGGGCATAGGACCGGGGTTACTTTCAACATCGCCAGCGAGTTTCAACAAAGCGTAGTTAG
TACATTGCCCACTACCCATGTGTGAGAGGGGCAGTGTGCCGTTAATGGCCGTGCCGGGCACCGGGCCGCT
CTGGTAGTGCTGGGACATGTGAAGTCTGCTGGGGGCGGCGGGTTCCGGCACCTCGGCGCCGGGGAGATAC
ATGCTGATCATGTCCCGGAGGTCCCCGGCCTGGCAGGGCGCCCTGGAGTGGGAGGAAGAGGTAACCACAG
GGGGGCTGGAGCTGGCCTCGGACTTGACCACCGAACCCATGGAGCCAAGAGCCATGCCAGGGGTGCCCTG
CTGCGAGTAGGACATGCTGTAGGTGGGCGAGCCGTTCATGTAGGTCTGCGAGCTGGTCATGGAGTTGTAC
TGCAGGGCGCTCACGTCGTAGCGGTGCATGGGCTGCATCTGCGCTGCGCCGTGCGCATTGAGGCCCGGGT
GCTGCGGGTAGCCCAGCTGGTCCTGCATCATGCTGTAGCTGCCGTTGCTCCAGCCGTTCATGTGCGCGTA
ACTGTCCATGCGCTGGTTCACGCCCGCGCCCAGGCCGGCGCCCACCCCGACCCCGCTCGCCATGCTATTG
CCGCCGGGGGCCAGCAGCCCGCCGGGCAGCGTGTACTTATCCTTCTTCATGAGCGTCTTGGTTTTCCGCC
GGGGCCGGTATTTATAATCCGGGTGCTCCTTCATGTGCAGCGCTCGCAGCCGCTTAGCCTCGTCGATGAA
CGGCCGCTTCTCCGTCTCCGACAAAAGTTTCCACTCGGCGCCCAGGCGCTTGCTGATCTCCGAGTTGTGC
ATCTTGGGGTTCTCCTGGGCCATCTTGCGCCGCTGCCCGCGGGACCACACCATGAAGGCATTCATGGGCC
GCTTGACGCGGTCCGGGCTGTTTTTCTGGTTGCCGCCGGCCGCCGCCGCGGTGGAGTTGCCGCCGCCGCC
CCCCGAAGTTTGCTGCGGGCCCGGCGGCTTCAGCTCCGTCTCCATCATGTTGTACATGGGGCCGGGGTTC
TCCTCCACGTCGCCGCAGGTCAGCAGGCTGCCCCTGCCCTCGCCGCTGCCAAAATGCCTCTTCATGTGTA
AGGCGAGGTGGTCCGACCTGGAAAATGCTCGGTCGCATTTTTGGCACTGGAACGGGCGGTGCCCCGTGTG
TTTACGGTAGTGCCTGGTCAGTTCATCTGAGCGGGCGAATTTCCATCCACAGCCGTCCCAGTCACAGTGG
TAAGGTTTCTCACCTGTGTGGGTTCGCAGGTGTGCCTTGAGATGGGAACTCTTTGTGTAGGTTTTGCCGC
AGCCCGCGTAATCACAAGTGTGGGTGGCGGTCCTTTTCCGGGGCCACGATCGTCTTCCCCTCTTTGGCTT
GGGCTCCTCTGGCATGCAGGAACCGGGTGGCATGAGCTCTTGGTAATGGAGCGGCGGGACTTGCGGCTGC
ATCTGATCGGGCAGGAAGGATGGGTAATTGGGCCCCGGGTGGGGATGGAAGCCGGGAGGAAGCGGCAGGG
CAGGGTGACAGTCCCTGCTGCTCAGCACTTCCTCAAGACCCAGGGTCGGGGTAGTCCTGCTGGGGAGCTG
CCGCCCCAGGGGGAAGTCGTGTGCAGCCGGCCGGTGGCCATTGCTGAGAGGGGGTCCAGCGCCCAAGTGG
GTGCACGAAGAGACCGCCTCCTGCTTGATCTTGGGGCACGTGCGCGGCGGCCCGCCGTTGTAGGGCGCCA
CCACCACCGGGTGGCTGCCGTCAGGGCTGCCTTTGCTGACGCTGATGACCGACGGGCTGCCGTACTCGCT
GCCAGGGGCGCTCAGCGACGCCTTCAGCACGAACTTGCCCATCAGCCCGCCACCTGGCGGCTGCGGCTGC
TGCGGCGGAATGTACACCGGGTCCAATTCTGGCCGCAGGAGCTCGGCCACGAAGCCGCCCGAGGGGCTCA
CGTCGTTGATGTCCGCCAGGTTGAAGGGAGCCGTCGGAGGGGGAGCGGACTCCCTGCCATAGAGGAGGCC
TCCGCCCGTGCCGCCCGGCGCCACGCCCGGGTCGTTCCCGGCCCGGATCGGATAGGTGAAGCTGCAGGTG
GAGGGCGCGCTGGCAGGGCCGCTGCTCGACGGCGACGACGAAGAGGAGGCTGACGCTGACGAGGACACGG
TGGCGGCCACTGACTCCGGAGGATGGGTCAGCGAATTGGAGAGAATAAAGTCCAGGTCCAGGAGATCGTT
GAACTCCTCGGTCTCTCTCCGAGGTAGGGGCGCCAGGTTGCTACCGCCGCAAGCCGCACCGGCTCCGCCG
CTCTCCAGGTCTGTGGCCACGGTCGCCGCCGCCAGGTCATAGGGGCGGCCGGGAAGCACTGGGGGAAGTC
GCTTCATGTGGGAGAGCTCCTCCCGCCAGCGGTTATTCGGGGCACCTGCTTGACGCAGTGTCTTCTCCCT
TCCCGCCGGGCCAGACGCGAACGTGGAGAAAGATGGGAGCAGCGCGTCGCTGACAGCCATGGGCCCTGGG
TTGGACTCCACGTCTCCCGCCAACTTGAGAAGGTCAAAATTCAAAGTCTGTTTCACGCCACTTCCGTTTG
AATGCATGGGAGAGCCCAGAGTGGTGACGGAGACAGGGGGAAAGGCTTCCCCCTCAGGGAAAGGGACCGA
GGAGTACAGTGCAGTGAAGTGAGGGCTCCCATAGCCTGGGGTACCAAAATGGGGCCCTGGGGCCAGAGGA
AAGGACACTGGTCCCCCTGAGAAAGGAGACCCAGCAGCCTCAAAATCCTCTCGTTGTGCATAGTCGCTGC
TTGATCGCTTGCCCTTCTGGCGCCGGTTACAGAACCACACTCGGACCACATCCTTCTCGAGCCCAAGCTG
CTGGGCGATGTGGCTGATCTGCTGCAGTGTGGGTTTCGGGCACTGCAGGAACAAATTCTCCAGGTTGCCT
CTCACTCGGTTCTCGATACTGGTTCGCTTTCTCTTTCGGGCCTGCACGAGGGTTTCTGCTTTGCATATCT
CCTGAAGATTTTCATTGTTGTCAGCTTCCTCCACCCACTTCTGCAGCAAGGGCCGCAGCTTACACATGTT
CTTGAAGCTAAGCTGCAGAGCCTCAAAGCGGCAGATGGTCGTTTGGCTGAATACCTTCCCAAATAGAACC
CCCAGGGTGAGCCCCACATCGGCCTGTGTATATCCCAGGGTGATCCTCTTCTGCTTCAGGAGCTTGGCAA
ATTGCTCGAGTTCTTTCTGCAGAGCTTTGATGTCCTGGGACTCCTCCGGGTTTTGCTCCAGCTTCTCCTT
CTCCAGCTTCACGGCACCAGGGGTGACGGTGCAGGGCTCCGGGGAGGCCCCATCGGAGTTGCTCTCCACC
CCGACTCCTGCTTCGCCCTCAGGCTGAGAGGTCTCCAAGCCGCCTTGGGGCACTAGCCCCACTCCAACCT
GGGGCCCACAGTACGCCATCCCCCCACAGAACTCATACGGCGGGGGGCATGGGGGAATCCCCCACACCTC
AGAGCCTGGCCCAACCCCCGGCCCGATTCCTGGCCCTCCAGGAGGGCCTTGGAAGCTTAGCCAGGTCCGA
GGATCAACCCAGCCCGGCTCCGGCCCCCCTGGCCCATCACCTCCACCACCTGGAGGGGGCGAGAAGGCGA
AATCCGAAGCCAGGTGTCCCGCCATGGTGGCGCTAGCTTCACGACACCTGAAATGGAAGAAAAAAACTTT
GAACCACTGTCTGAGGCTTGAGAATGAACCAAGATCCAAACTCAAAAAGGGCAAATTCCAAGGAGAATTA
CATCAAGTGCCAAGCTGGCCTAACTTCAGTCTCCACCCACTCAGTGTGGGGAAACTCCATCGCATAAAAC
CCCTCCCCCCAACCTAAAGACGACGTACTCCAAAAGCTCGAGAACTAATCGAGGTGCCTGGACGGCGCCC
GGTACTCCGTGGAGTCACATGAAGCGACGGCTGAGGACGGAAAGGCCCTTTTCCTTTGTGTGGGTGACTC
ACCCGCCCGCTCTCCCGAGCGCCGCGTCCTCCATTTTGAGCTCCCTGCAGCAGGGCCGGGAAGCGGCCAT
CTTTCCGCTCACGCAACTGGTGCCGACCGGGCCAGCCTTGCCGCCCAGGGCGGGGCGATACACGGCGGCG
CGAGGCCAGGCACCAGAGCAGGCCGGCCAGCTTGAGACTACCCCCGTCCGATTCTCGGTGGCCGCGCTCG
CAGGCCCCGCCTCGCCGAACATGTGCGCTGGGACGCACGGGCCCCGTCGCCGCCCGCGGCCCCAAAAACC
GAAATACCAGTGTGCAGATCTTGGCCCGCATTTACAAGACTATCTTGCCAGAAAAAAAGCGTCGCAGCAG
GTCATCAAAAATTTTAAATGGCTAGAGACTTATCGAAAGCAGCGAGACAGGCGCGAAGGTGCCACCAGAT
TCGCACGCGGCGGCCCCAGCGCCCAGGCCAGGCCTCAACTCAAGCACGAGGCGAAGGGGCTCCTTAAGCG
CAAGGCCTCGAACTCTCCCACCCACTTCCAACCCGAAGCTCGGGATCAAGAATCACGTACTGCAGCCAGG
TGGAAGTAATTCAAGGCACGCAAGGGCCATAACCCGTAAAGAGGCCAGGCCCGCGGGAACCACACACGGC
ACTTACCTGTGTTCTGGCGGCAAACCCGTTGCGAAAAAGAACGTTCACGGCGACTACTGCACTTATATAC
GGTTCTCCCCCACCCTCGGGAAAAAGGCGGAGCCAGTACACGACATCACTTTCCCAGTTTACCCCGCGCC
ACCTTCTCTAGGCACCGGTTCAATTGCCGACCCCTCCCCCCAACTTCTCGGGGACTGTGGGCGATGTGCG
CTCTGCCCACTGACGGGCACCGGAGCCTCACGATTAATTAATAGGGATAACAGGGTAATTTAAATAGATC
TACTAGTTATTAATAGTAATCAATTACGGGGTCATTAGTTCATAGCCCATATATGGAGTTCCGCGTTACA
TAACTTACGGTAAATGGCCCGCCTGGCTGACCGCCCAACGACCCCCGCCCATTGACGTCAATAATGACGT
ATGTTCCCATAGTAACGCCAATAGGGACTTTCCATTGACGTCAATGGGTGGACTATTTACGGTAAACTGC
CCACTTGGCAGTACATCAAGTGTATCATATGCCAAGTACGCCCCCTATTGACGTCAATGACGGTAAATGG
CCCGCCTGGCATTATGCCCAGTACATGACCTTATGGGACTTTCCTACTTGGCAGTACATCTACGTATTAG
TCATCGCTATTACCATGGGTCGAGGTGAGCCCCACGTTCTGCTTCACTCTCCCCATCTCCCCCCCCTCCC
CACCCCCAATTTTGTATTTATTTATTTTTTAATTATTTTGTGCAGCGATGGGGGCGGGGGGGGGGGGGGC
GCGCGCCAGGCGGGGCGGGGCGGGGCGAGGGGCGGGGCGGGGCGAGGCGGAGAGGTGCGGCGGCAGCCAA
TCAGAGCGGCGCGCTCCGAAAGTTTCCTTTTATGGCGAGGCGGCGGCGGCGGCGGCCCTATAAAAAGCGA
AGCGCGCGGCGGGCGGGAGTCGCTGCGTTGCCTTCGCCCCGTGCCCCGCTCCGCGCCGCCTCGCGCCGCC
CGCCCCGGCTCTGACTGACCGCGTTACTCCCACAGGTGAGCGGGCGGGACGGCCCTTCTCCTCCGGGCTG
TAATTAGCGCTTGGTTTAATGACGGCTCGTTTCTTTTCTGTGGCTGCGTGAAAGCCTTAAAGGGCTCCGG
GAGGGCCCTTTGTGCGGGGGGGAGCGGCTCGGGGGGTGCGTGCGTGTGTGTGTGCGTGGGGAGCGCCGCG
TGCGGCCCGCGCTGCCCGGCGGCTGTGAGCGCTGCGGGCGCGGCGCGGGGCTTTGTGCGCTCCGCGTGTG
CGCGAGGGGAGCGCGGCCGGGGGCGGTGCCCCGCGGTGCGGGGGGGCTGCGAGGGGAACAAAGGCTGCGT
GCGGGGTGTGTGCGTGGGGGGGTGAGCAGGGGGTGTGGGCGCGGCGGTCGGGCTGTAACCCCCCCCTGCA
CCCCCCTCCCCGAGTTGCTGAGCACGGCCCGGCTTCGGGTGCGGGGCTCCGTGCGGGGCGTGGCGCGGGG
CTCGCCGTGCCGGGCGGGGGGTGGCGGCAGGTGGGGGTGCCGGGCGGGGCGGGGCCGCCTCGGGCCGGGG
AGGGCTCGGGGGAGGGGCGCGGCGGCCCCGGAGCGCCGGCGGCTGTCGAGGCGCGGCGAGCCGCAGCCAT
TGCCTTTTATGGTAATCGTGCGAGAGGGCGCAGGGACTTCCTTTGTCCCAAATCTGGCGGAGCCGAAATC
TGGGAGGCGCCGCCGCACCCCCTCTAGCGGGCGCGGGCGAAGCGGTGCGGCGCCGGCAGGAAGGAAATGG
GCGGGGAGGGCCTTCGTGCGTCGCCGCGCCGCCGTCCCCTTCTCCATCTCCAGCCTCGGGGCTGCCGCAG
GGGGACGGCTGCCTTCGGGGGGGACGGGGCAGGGCGGGGTTCGGCTTCTGGCGTGTGACCGGCGGCTCTA
GAGCCTCTGCTAACCATGTTCATGCCTTCTTCTTTTTCCTACAGCTCCTGGGCAACGTGCTGGTTATTGT
GCTGTCTCATCATTTTGGCAAAGAATTCGCTAGTCGACGAGCGGCCGCAGCTCTAAATACTCTGAAGTCC
AAAGAAGTTGTATGTTGGGTGGGCTCCCTTCAACTTTAACATGGAAGTGCTTTCTGTGACTTTAAAAGTA
AGTGCTTCCATGTTTTAGTAGGAGTGAATCCAATTTACTTCTCCAAAATAGAACACGCTAACCTCATTTG
AAGGGATCCCCTTTGCTTTAACATGGGGGTACCTGCTGTGTGAAACAAAAGTAAGTGCTTCCATGTTTCA
GTGGAGGTGTCTCCAAGCCAGCACACCTTTTGTTACAAAATTTTTTTGTTATTGTGTTTTAAGGTTACTA
AGCTTGTTACAGGTTAAAGGATTCTAACTTTTTCCAAGACTGGGCTCCCCACCACTTAAACGTGGATGTA
CTTGCTTTGAAACTAAAGAAGTAAGTGCTTCCATGTTTTGGTGATGGTAAGTCTTCCTTTTACATTTTTA
TTATTTTTTTAGAAAATAACTTTATTGTATTGACCGCAGCTCATATATTTAAGCTTTATTTTGTATTTTT
ACATCTGTTAAGGGGCCCCCTCTACTTTAACATGGAGGCACTTGCTGTGACATGACAAAAATAAGTGCTT
CCATGTTTGAGTGTGGTGGTTCCTACCTAATCAGCAATTGCGTTAACGCCCACACTGTGTGCAGTTCTTG
GCTACAGGCCATTACTGTTGCTAATATGCAACTCTGTTGAATATAAATTGGAATTGCACTTTAGCAATGG
TGATGGATTGTTAAGCCAATGACAGAATTTAAACCACAGACTTACTTTGATAGCACTCTTAATGGTATAA
CTTCTTCTCCCAGGCGCGTCTAGATCATAATCAGCCATACCACATTGTAGAGGTTTTACTTGCTTTAAAA
AACCTCCCACACCTCCCCCTGAACCTGAAACATAAAATGAATGCAATTGTTGTTGTTAACTTGTTTATTG
CAGCTTATAATGGTTACAAATAAAGCAATAGCATCACAAATTTCACAAATAAAGCATTTTTTTCACTGCA
TTCTAGTTGTGGTTTGTCCAAACTCATCAATGTATCTTAAAGACGTCTTTAATTAATCGACTCTAGAGGA
TCGATGCCCCGCCCCGGACGAACTAAACCTGACTACGACATCTCTGCCCCTTCTTCGCGGGGCAGTGCAT
GTAATCCCTTCAGTTGGTTGGTACAACTTGCCAACTGGGCCCTGTTCCACATGTGACACGGGGGGGGACC
AAACACAAAGGGGTTCTCTGACTGTAGTTGACATCCTTATAAATGGATGTGCACATTTGCCAACACTGAG
TGGCTTTCATCCTGGAGCAGACTTTGCAGTCTGTGGACTGCAACACAACATTGCCTTTATGTGTAACTCT
TGGCTGAAGCTCTTACACCAATGCTGGGGGACATGTACCTCCCAGGGGCCCAGGAAGACTACGGGAGGCT
ACACCAACGTCAATCAGAGGGGCCTGTGTAGCTACCGATAAGCGGACCCTCAAGAGGGCATTAGCAATAG
TGTTTATAAGGCCCCCTTGTTAACCCTAAACGGGTAGCATATGCTTCCCGGGTAGTAGTATATACTATCC
AGACTAACCCTAATTCAATAGCATATGTTACCCAACGGGAAGCATATGCTATCGAATTAGGGTTAGTAAA
AGGGTCCTAAGGAACAGCGATATCTCCCACCCCATGAGCTGTCACGGTTTTATTTACATGGGGTCAGGAT
TCCACGAGGGTAGTGAACCATTTTAGTCACAAGGGCAGTGGCTGAAGATCAAGGAGCGGGCAGTGAACTC
TCCTGAATCTTCGCCTGCTTCTTCATTCTCCTTCGTTTAGCTAATAGAATAACTGCTGAGTTGTGAACAG
TAAGGTGTATGTGAGGTGCTCGAAAACAAGGTTTCAGGTGACGCCCCCAGAATAAAATTTGGACGGGGGG
TTCAGTGGTGGCATTGTGCTATGACACCAATATAACCCTCACAAACCCCTTGGGCAATAAATACTAGTGT
AGGAATGAAACATTCTGAATATCTTTAACAATAGAAATCCATGGGGTGGGGACAAGCCGTAAAGACTGGA
TGTCCATCTCACACGAATTTATGGCTATGGGCAACACATAATCCTAGTGCAATATGATACTGGGGTTATT
AAGATGTGTCCCAGGCAGGGACCAAGACAGGTGAACCATGTTGTTACACTCTATTTGTAACAAGGGGAAA
GAGAGTGGACGCCGACAGCAGCGGACTCCACTGGTTGTCTCTAACACCCCCGAAAATTAAACGGGGCTCC
ACGCCAATGGGGCCCATAAACAAAGACAAGTGGCCACTCTTTTTTTTGAAATTGTGGAGTGGGGGCACGC
GTCAGCCCCCACACGCCGCCCTGCGGTTTTGGACTGTAAAATAAGGGTGTAATAACTTGGCTGATTGTAA
CCCCGCTAACCACTGCGGTCAAACCACTTGCCCACAAAACCACTAATGGCACCCCGGGGAATACCTGCAT
AAGTAGGTGGGCGGGCCAAGATAGGGGCGCGATTGCTGCGATCTGGAGGACAAATTACACACACTTGCGC
CTGAGCGCCAAGCACAGGGTTGTTGGTCCTCATATTCACGAGGTCGCTGAGAGCACGGTGGGCTAATGTT
GCCATGGGTAGCATATACTACCCAAATATCTGGATAGCATATGCTATCCTAATCTATATCTGGGTAGCAT
AGGCTATCCTAATCTATATCTGGGTAGCATATGCTATCCTAATCTATATCTGGGTAGTATATGCTATCCT
AATTTATATCTGGGTAGCATAGGCTATCCTAATCTATATCTGGGTAGCATATGCTATCCTAATCTATATC
TGGGTAGTATATGCTATCCTAATCTGTATCCGGGTAGCATATGCTATCCTAATAGAGATTAGGGTAGTAT
ATGCTATCCTAATTTATATCTGGGTAGCATATACTACCCAAATATCTGGATAGCATATGCTATCCTAATC
TATATCTGGGTAGCATATGCTATCCTAATCTATATCTGGGTAGCATAGGCTATCCTAATCTATATCTGGG
TAGCATATGCTATCCTAATCTATATCTGGGTAGTATATGCTATCCTAATTTATATCTGGGTAGCATAGGC
TATCCTAATCTATATCTGGGTAGCATATGCTATCCTAATCTATATCTGGGTAGTATATGCTATCCTAATC
TGTATCCGGGTAGCATATGCTATCCTCATGCATATACAGTCAGCATATGATACCCAGTAGTAGAGTGGGA
GTGCTATCCTTTGCATATGCCGCCACCTCCCAAGGGGGCGTGAATTTTCGCTGCTTGTCCTTTTCCTGCT
GGTTGCTCCCATTCTTAGGTGAATTTAAGGAGGCCAGGCTAAAGCCGTCGCATGTCTGATTGCTCACCAG
GTAAATGTCGCTAATGTTTTCCAACGCGAGAAGGTGTTGAGCGCGGAGCTGAGTGACGTGACAACATGGG
TATGCCCAATTGCCCCATGTTGGGAGGACGAAAATGGTGACAAGACAGATGGCCAGAAATACACCAACAG
CACGCATGATGTCTACTGGGGATTTATTCTTTAGTGCGGGGGAATACACGGCTTTTAATACGATTGAGGG
CGTCTCCTAACAAGTTACATCACTCCTGCCCTTCCTCACCCTCATCTCCATCACCTCCTTCATCTCCGTC
ATCTCCGTCATCACCCTCCGCGGCAGCCCCTTCCACCATAGGTGGAAACCAGGGAGGCAAATCTACTCCA
TCGTCAAAGCTGCACACAGTCACCCTGATATTGCAGGTAGGAGCGGGCTTTGTCATAACAAGGTCCTTAA
TCGCATCCTTCAAAACCTCAGCAAATATATGAGTTTGTAAAAAGACCATGAAATAACAGACAATGGACTC
CCTTAGCGGGCCAGGTTGTGGGCCGGGTCCAGGGGCCATTCCAAAGGGGAGACGACTCAATGGTGTAAGA
CGACATTGTGGAATAGCAAGGGCAGTTCCTCGCCTTAGGTTGTAAAGGGAGGTCTTACTACCTCCATATA
CGAACACACCGGCGACCCAAGTTCCTTCGTCGGTAGTCCTTTCTACGTGACTCCTAGCCAGGAGAGCTCT
TAAACCTTCTGCAATGTTCTCAAATTTCGGGTTGGAACCTCCTTGACCACGATGCTTTCCAAACCACCCT
CCTTTTTTGCGCCTGCCTCCATCACCCTGACCCCGGGGTCCAGTGCTTGGGCCTTCTCCTGGGTCATCTG
CGGGGCCCTGCTCTATCGCTCCCGGGGGCACGTCAGGCTCACCATCTGGGCCACCTTCTTGGTGGTATTC
AAAATAATCGGCTTCCCCTACAGGGTGGAAAAATGGCCTTCTACCTGGAGGGGGCCTGCGCGGTGGAGAC
CCGGATGATGATGACTGACTACTGGGACTCCTGGGCCTCTTTTCTCCACGTCCACGACCTCTCCCCCTGG
CTCTTTCACGACTTCCCCCCCTGGCTCTTTCACGTCCTCTACCCCGGCGGCCTCCACTACCTCCTCGACC
CCGGCCTCCACTACCTCCTCGACCCCGGCCTCCACTGCCTCCTCGACCCCGGCCTCCACCTCCTGCTCCT
GCCCCTCCTGCTCCTGCCCCTCCTCCTGCTCCTGCCCCTCCTGCCCCTCCTGCTCCTGCCCCTCCTGCCC
CTCCTGCTCCTGCCCCTCCTGCCCCTCCTGCTCCTGCCCCTCCTGCCCCTCCTCCTGCTCCTGCCCCTCC
TGCCCCTCCTCCTGCTCCTGCCCCTCCTGCCCCTCCTGCTCCTGCCCCTCCTGCCCCTCCTGCTCCTGCC
CCTCCTGCCCCTCCTGCTCCTGCCCCTCCTGCTCCTGCCCCTCCTGCTCCTGCCCCTCCTGCTCCTGCCC
CTCCTGCCCCTCCTGCCCCTCCTCCTGCTCCTGCCCCTCCTGCTCCTGCCCCTCCTGCCCCTCCTGCCCC
TCCTGCTCCTGCCCCTCCTCCTGCTCCTGCCCCTCCTGCCCCTCCTGCCCCTCCTCCTGCTCCTGCCCCT
CCTGCCCCTCCTCCTGCTCCTGCCCCTCCTCCTGCTCCTGCCCCTCCTGCCCCTCCTGCCCCTCCTCCTG
CTCCTGCCCCTCCTGCCCCTCCTCCTGCTCCTGCCCCTCCTCCTGCTCCTGCCCCTCCTGCCCCTCCTGC
CCCTCCTCCTGCTCCTGCCCCTCCTCCTGCTCCTGCCCCTCCTGCCCCTCCTGCCCCTCCTGCCCCTCCT
CCTGCTCCTGCCCCTCCTCCTGCTCCTGCCCCTCCTGCTCCTGCCCCTCCCGCTCCTGCTCCTGCTCCTG
TTCCACCGTGGGTCCCTTTGCAGCCAATGCAACTTGGACGTTTTTGGGGTCTCCGGACACCATCTCTATG
TCTTGGCCCTGATCCTGAGCCGCCCGGGGCTCCTGGTCTTCCGCCTCCTCGTCCTCGTCCTCTTCCCCGT
CCTCGTCCATGGTTATCACCCCCTCTTCTTTGAGGTCCACTGCCGCCGGAGCCTTCTGGTCCAGATGTGT
CTCCCTTCTCTCCTAGGCCATTTCCAGGTCCTGTACCTGGCCCCTCGTCAGACATGATTCACACTAAAAG
AGATCAATAGACATCTTTATTAGACGACGCTCAGTGAATACAGGGAGTGCAGACTCCTGCCCCCTCCAAC
AGCCCCCCCACCCTCATCCCCTTCATGGTCGCTGTCAGACAGATCCAGGTCTGAAAATTCCCCATCCTCC
GAACCATCCTCGTCCTCATCACCAATTACTCGCAGCCCGGAAAACTCCCGCTGAACATCCTCAAGATTTG
CGTCCTGAGCCTCAAGCCAGGCCTCAAATTCCTCGTCCCCCTTTTTGCTGGACGGTAGGGATGGGGATTC
TCGGGACCCCTCCTCTTCCTCTTCAAGGTCACCAGACAGAGATGCTACTGGGGCAACGGAAGAAAAGCTG
GGTGCGGCCTGTGAGGATCAGCTTATCGATGATAAGCTGTCAAACATGAGAATTCTTGAAGACGAAAGGG
CCTCGTGATACGCCTATTTTTATAGGTTAATGTCATGATAATAATGGTTTCTTAGACGTCAGGTGGCACT
TTTCGGGGAAATGTGCGCGGAACCCCTATTTGTTTATTTTTCTAAATACATTCAAATATGTATCCGCTCA
TGAGACAATAACCCTGATAAATGCTTCAATAATATTGAAAAAGGAAGAGTATGAGTATTCAACATTTCCG
TGTCGCCCTTATTCCCTTTTTTGCGGCATTTTGCCTTCCTGTTTTTGCTCACCCAGAAACGCTGGTGAAA
GTAAAAGATGCTGAAGATCAGTTGGGTGCACGAGTGGGTTACATCGAACTGGATCTCAACAGCGGTAAGA
TCCTTGAGAGTTTTCGCCCCGAAGAACGTTTTCCAATGATGAGCACTTTTAAAGTTCTGCTATGTGGCGC
GGTATTATCCCGTGTTGACGCCGGGCAAGAGCAACTCGGTCGCCGCATACACTATTCTCAGAATGACTTG
GTTGAGTACTCACCAGTCACAGAAAAGCATCTTACGGATGGCATGACAGTAAGAGAATTATGCAGTGCTG
CCATAACCATGAGTGATAACACTGCGGCCAACTTACTTCTGACAACGATCGGAGGACCGAAGGAGCTAAC
CGCTTTTTTGCACAACATGGGGGATCATGTAACTCGCCTTGATCGTTGGGAACCGGAGCTGAATGAAGCC
ATACCAAACGACGAGCGTGACACCACGATGCCTGCAGCAATGGCAACAACGTTGCGCAAACTATTAACTG
GCGAACTACTTACTCTAGCTTCCCGGCAACAATTAATAGACTGGATGGAGGCGGATAAAGTTGCAGGACC
ACTTCTGCGCTCGGCCCTTCCGGCTGGCTGGTTTATTGCTGATAAATCTGGAGCCGGTGAGCGTGGGTCT
CGCGGTATCATTGCAGCACTGGGGCCAGATGGTAAGCCCTCCCGTATCGTAGTTATCTACACGACGGGGA
GTCAGGCAACTATGGATGAACGAAATAGACAGATCGCTGAGATAGGTGCCTCACTGATTAAGCATTGGTA
ACTGTCAGACCAAGTTTACTCATATATACTTTAGATTGATTTAAAACTTCATTTTTAATTTAAAAGGATC
TAGGTGAAGATCCTTTTTGATAATCTCATGACCAAAATCCCTTAACGTGAGTTTTCGTTCCACTGAGCGT
CAGACCCCGTAGAAAAGATCAAAGGATCTTCTTGAGATCCTTTTTTTCTGCGCGTAATCTGCTGCTTGCA
AACAAAAAAACCACCGCTACCAGCGGTGGTTTGTTTGCCGGATCAAGAGCTACCAACTCTTTTTCCGAAG
GTAACTGGCTTCAGCAGAGCGCAGATACCAAATACTGTCCTTCTAGTGTAGCCGTAGTTAGGCCACCACT
TCAAGAACTCTGTAGCACCGCCTACATACCTCGCTCTGCTAATCCTGTTACCAGTGGCTGCTGCCAGTGG
CGATAAGTCGTGTCTTACCGGGTTGGACTCAAGACGATAGTTACCGGATAAGGCGCAGCGGTCGGGCTGA
ACGGGGGGTTCGTGCACACAGCCCAGCTTGGAGCGAACGACCTACACCGAACTGAGATACCTACAGCGTG
AGCTATGAGAAAGCGCCACGCTTCCCGAAGGGAGAAAGGCGGACAGGTATCCGGTAAGCGGCAGGGTCGG
AACAGGAGAGCGCACGAGGGAGCTTCCAGGGGGAAACGCCTGGTATCTTTATAGTCCTGTCGGGTTTCGC
CACCTCTGACTTGAGCGTCGATTTTTGTGATGCTCGTCAGGGGGGCGGAGCCTATGGAAAAACGCCAGCA
ACGCGGCCTTTTTACGGTTCCTGGCCTTTTGCTGGCCTTGAAGCTGTCCCTGATGGTCGTCATCTACCTG
CCTGGACAGCATGGCCTGCAACGCGGGCATCCCGATGCCGCCGGAAGCGAGAAGAATCATAATGGGGAAG
GCCATCCAGCCTCGCGTCGCGAGCGATTAAACGCGCCAACTAGAGGATCGAGCCCCAGCTGGTTCTTTCC
GCCTCAGAAGCCATAGAGCCCACCGCATCCCCAGCATGCCTGCTATTGTCTTCCCAATCCTCCCCCTTGC
TGTCCTGCCCCACCCCACCCCCCAGAATAGAATGACACCTACTCAGACAATGCGATGCAATTTCCTCATT
TTATTAGGAAAGGACAGTGGGAGTGGCACCTTCCAGGGTCAAGGAAGGCACGGGGGAGGGGCAAACAACA
GATGGCTGGCAACTAGAAGGCACAGTCGAGGCTGATCAGCGAGCTCGTTTATCTTATCAATTCTGTGCCT
CCGGGAGCAGGGTAGGGCTGTGGATTTCTTCTTCTTCCTCTCGAAAGTAGGTTGGCTTTCCCTGTGCACT
AGGGCCCTGCTGGGCCTTCAGCGGACATGAGGCTACCATATGGCTGATGCTCTGGCAGAAGTGGCACTTC
TTGGGCTGGGGTGGCAGCTTGCATTCCTTGGCATGATGATCTAGACCTCCACAGTTGTAGCACCTGTCTC
CTTTTGATCTGCGCTTCTGCATGCTCTTTCCTTTTGGCCGCCTCTCACTCCCAATACAGAATACTCCACC
AGGTCCGGTGACACGGATGGATTCCAGACCCTTGGCTGACTTCTTAAAGGTGAACTCCACTGCCTCACCC
TCCTTCAAGCTCCGGAACCCTTCCATGTGCAGCTTACTCTGGTGCACAAAGACATCCACTGGGGGGTCGA
GCGCGACCCCGGCGCGGGCGGTCATGGACAGGAAGCCGAACCCCATGCGCACGTTGAACCACTTACAGAT
GCCCGCACCGTGCAGCAGCTGAGGCTCGTCCGCCGCCCGGGCCGCGTCCTCCGGCGCCTCCTCGGGCGCC
TCTTCTGCCGCCTTGGCGCAGCCACCTGCAAACTGCTGGTTGGACACGGAGCCCATGGGCCCTGGGTTGG
ACTCCACGTCTCCCGCCAACTTGAGAAGGTCAAAATTCAAAGTCTGTTTCACGCCACTTCCCACGTCTTC
AGGTTGCATGTTCATGGAGTAGTTTAGGAATAAATCCATGGTTTGTGGAGTACTAAAATACCTAGTGGTC
TGCTGTATTACATTAAGGCCTTCCCCAGCAGCTTCCAAGGCAGCCTCCAAGTCACTGGCAGGAGAATTTG
GCTGGAACTGCATGCAGGACTGCAGAGATTCCTCTCCACAGTTATAGAAGGGACTGTTCCAGGCCTGATT
GTTCCAGGATTGGGTGCACCAGGTCTGAGTGTTCCAGGAGTGGTTGCTCCAGGACTGGATGTTCTGGGTC
TGGTTGCTCCAGGTTGAATTGTTCCAGGTCTGGTTGCTCCACATTGGAAGGTTCCCAGTCGGGTTCACCA
GGCATCCCTGGTGGTAGGAAGAGTAAAGGCTGGGGTAGGTAGGTGCTGAGGCCTTCTGCGTCACACCATT
GCTATTCTTCGGCCAGTTGTTTTTCTGCCACCTCTTAGATTTCATTCTCTGGTTCTGGAACCAGGTCTTC
ACCTGTTTGTAGCTGAGGTTCAGGATGTTGGAGAGTTCTTGCATCTGCTGGAGGCTGAGGTATTTCTGTC
TCTGAAATCTATCATTGAGTACACACAGCTGGGTGGAAGAGAACACAGTTCTGGTCTTCTGTTTCTTGAC
CGGGACCTTGTCTTCCTTTTTTGCGACACTCTTCTCTGCAGAAGTGGGTTGTTTGCCTTTGGGACTGGTG
GAAGAATCAGGGCTGTCCTGAATAAGCAGATCCATGGAGGAAGGAAGAGGAGAGACAGTCTCCGTGTGAG
GCATCTCAGCAGAAGACATTTGCAAGGATGGATAGTTTTCTTCAGGCCCACAAATCACAGGCATAGGTGA
AGATTCTTTACAGTCGGATGCTTCAAAGCAAGGCAAGCTTTGGGGACAAGCTGGATCCACACTCATGGTG
GCTTAATCGCGAATTCTTTGCCAAAATGATGAGACAGCACAATAACCAGCACGTTGCCCAGGAGCTGTAG
GAAAAAGAAGAAGGCATGAACATGGTTAGCAGAGGCTCTAGAGCCGCCGGTCACACGCCAGAAGCCGAAC
CCCGCCCTGCCCCGTCCCCCCCGAAGGCAGCCGTCCCCCTGCGGCAGCCCCGAGGCTGGAGATGGAGAAG
GGGACGGCGGCGCGGCGACGCACGAAGGCCCTCCCCGCCCATTTCCTTCCTGCCGGCGCCGCACCGCTTC
GCCCGCGCCCGCTAGAGGGGGTGCGGCGGCGCCTCCCAGATTTCGGCTCCGCCAGATTTGGGACAAAGGA
AGTCCCTGCGCCCTCTCGCACGATTACCATAAAAGGCAATGGCTGCGGCTCGCCGCGCCTCGACAGCCGC
CGGCGCTCCGGGGCCGCCGCGCCCCTCCCCCGAGCCCTCCCCGGCCCGAGGCGGCCCCGCCCCGCCCGGC
ACCCCCACCTGCCGCCACCCCCCGCCCGGCACGGCGAGCCCCGCGCCACGCCCCGCACGGAGCCCCGCAC
CCGAAGCCGGGCCGTGCTCAGCAACTCGGGGAGGGGGGTGCAGGGGGGGGTTACAGCCCGACCGCCGCGC
CCACACCCCCTGCTCACCCCCCCACGCACACACCCCGCACGCAGCCTTTGTTCCCCTCGCAGCCCCCCCG
CACCGCGGGGCACCGCCCCCGGCCGCGCTCCCCTCGCGCACACGCGGAGCGCACAAAGCCCCGCGCCGCG
CCCGCAGCGCTCACAGCCGCCGGGCAGCGCGGGCCGCACGCGGCGCTCCCCACGCACACACACACGCACG
CACCCCCCGAGCCGCTCCCCCCCGCACAAAGGGCCCTCCCGGAGCCCTTTAAGGCTTTCACGCAGCCACA
GAAAAGAAACGAGCCGTCATTAAACCAAGCGCTAATTACAGCCCGGAGGAGAAGGGCCGTCCCGCCCGCT
CACCTGTGGGAGTAACGCGGTCAGTCAGAGCCGGGGCGGGCGGCGCGAGGCGGCGCGGAGCGGGGCACGG
GGCGAAGGCAACGCAGCGACTCCCGCCCGCCGCGCGCTTCGCTTTTTATAGGGCCGCCGCCGCCGCCGCC
TCGCCATAAAAGGAAACTTTCGGAGCGCGCCGCTCTGATTGGCTGCCGCCGCACCTCTCCGCCTCGCCCC
GCCCCGCCCCTCGCCCCGCCCCGCCCCGCCTGGCGCGCGCCCCCCCCCCCCCCGCCCCCATCGCTGCACA
AAATAATTAAAAAATAAATAAATACAAAATTGGGGGTGGGGAGGGGGGGGAGATGGGGAGAGTGAAGCAG
AACGTGGGGCTCACCTCGACCCATGGTAATAGCGATGACTAATACGTAGATGTACTGCCAAGTAGGAAAG
TCCCATAAGGTCATGTACTGGGCATAATGCCAGGCGGGCCATTTACCGTCATTGACGTCAATAGGGGGCG
TACTTGGCATATGATACACTTGATGTACTGCCAAGTGGGCAGTTTACCGTAAATAGTCCACCCATTGACG
TCAATGGAAAGTCCCTATTGGCGTTACTATGGGAACATACGTCATTATTGACGTCAATGGGCGGGGGTCG
TTGGGCGGTCAGCCAGGCGGGCCATTTACCGTAAGTTATGTAACGC
