>Addgene plasmid #58527 | pMaster12 | addgene partial sequence | sequence record 171244 | Addgene Partial NGS Result
CGCGCCCCCCCCCCCCCCGCCCCCATCGCTGCACAAAATAATTAAAAAATAAATAAATACAAAATTGGGG
GTGGGGAGGGGGGGGAGATGGGGAGAGTGAAGCAGAACGTGGGGCTCACCTCGACCCATGGTAATAGCGA
TGACTAATACGTAGATGTACTGCCAAGTAGGAAAGTCCCATAAGGTCATGTACTGGGCATAATGCCAGGC
GGGCCATTTACCGTCATTGACGTCAATAGGGGGCGTACTTGGCATATGATACACTTGATGTACTGCCAAG
TGGGCAGTTTACCGTAAATAGTCCACCCATTGACGTCAATGGAAAGTCCCTATTGGCGTTACTATGGGAA
CATACGTCATTATTGACGTCAATGGGCGGGGGTCGTTGGGCGGTCAGCCAGGCGGGCCATTTACCGTAAG
TTATGTAACGCGGAACTCCATATATGGGCTATGAACTAATGACCCCGTAATTGATTACTATTAATAACTA
GCGCTGTATTTAGAAAAATAAACAAATAGGGGTTCCGCGCACATTTCCCCGAAAAGTGCCACCTG
[124 nt withheld, positions 556-679]
C
[91 nt withheld, positions 681-771]
A
[49 nt withheld, positions 773-821]
CCTTTGACGTTGGAGTCCACGTTCTTT
[37 nt withheld, positions 849-885]
ACCCTATCTCGGTCTATTCTTTTGATTTATAAGGGATTTTGCCGATTTCGGCCTATTGGTTAAAAAATGA
GCTGATTTAACAAAAATTTAACGCGAATTTTAACAAAATATTAACGCTTACAATTTACGCCTTAAGATAC
ATTGATGAGTTTGGACAAACCACAACTAGAATGCAGTGAAAAAAATGCTTTATTTGTGAAATTTGTGATG
CTATTGCTTTATTTGTAACCATTATAAGCTGCAATAAACAAGTTAACAACAACAATTGCATTCATTTTAT
GTTTCAGGTTCAGGGGGAGGTGTGGGAGGTTTTTTAAAGCAAGTAAAACCTCTACAAATGTGGTATGGCT
GATTATGATCTAGAGTCGCGGCCGCTATTACGCACAAGAGTTCCGTAGCTGTTCAAGTTTGTGTTTCAAC
TGTTCTCGTCGTTTCCGCAACAAGTCCTCTTCAGAAATGAGCTTTTGCTCCTCTGCTTGGACGGACAGGA
TGTATGCTGTGGCTTTTTTAAGGATAACTACCTTGGGGGCCTTTTCATTGTTTTCCAACTCCGGGATCTG
GTCACGCAGGGCAAAAAAGCTCCGTTTTAGCTCGTTCCTCCTCTGGCGCTCCAAGACGTTGTGTGTTCGC
CTCTTGACATTCTCCTCGGTGTCCGAGGACCTGGGGCTGGTGCATTTTCGGTTGTTGCTGATCTGTCTCA
GGACTCTGACACTGTCCAACTTGACCCTCTTGGCAGCAGGATAGTCCTTCCGAGTGGAGGGAGGCGCTGC
GTAGTTGTGCTGATGTGTGGAGACGTGGCACCTCTTGAGGACCAGTGGGCTGTGAGGAGGTTTGCTGTGG
CCTCCAGCAGAAGGTGATCCAGACTCTGACCTTTTGCCAGGAGCCTGCCTCTTTTCCACAGAAACAACAT
CGATTTCTTCCTCATCTTCTTGTTCCTCCTCAGAGTCGCTGCTGGTGGTGGGCGGTGTCTCCTCATGGAG
CACCAGGGGCTCGGGGCTGCCCTGCGGGGAGGACTCCGTCGAGGAGAGCAGAGAATCCGAGGACGGAGAG
AAGGCGCTGGAGTCTTGCGAGGCGCAGGACTTGGGCGAGCTGCTGTCGTTGAGAGGGTAGGGGAAGACCA
CCGAGGGGTCGATGCACTCTGAGGCGGCGGCGCTCAGATCCTGCAGGTACAAGCTGGAGGTGGAGCAGAC
GCTGTGGCCGCGGGCGGGGTTCGGGCTGCCGCTGTCTTTGCGCGCAGCCTGGTAGGAGGCCAGCTTCTCT
GAGACGAGCTTGGCGGCGGCCGAGAAGCCGCTCCACATACAGTCCTGGATGATGATGTTTTTGATGAAGG
TCTCGTCGTCCGGGTCGCAGATGAAACTCTGGTTCACCATGTCTCCTCCCAGCAGCTCGGTCACCATCTC
CAGCTGGTCGGCCGTGGAGAAGCTCCCGCCACCGCCGTCGTTGTCTCCCCGAAGGGAGAAGGGTGTGACC
GCAACGTAGGAGGGCGAGCAGAGCCCGGAGCGGCGGCTAGGGGACAGGGGCGGGGTGGGCAGCAGCTCGA
ATTTCTTCCAGATATCCTCGCTGGGCGCCGGGGGCTGCAGCTCGCTCTGCTGCTGCTGCTGGTAGAAGTT
CTCCTCCTCGTCGCAGTAGAAATACGGCTGCACCGAGTCGTAGTCGAGGTCATAGTTCCTGTTGGTGAAG
CTAACGTTGAGGGGCATAGGACCGGGGTTACTTTCAACATCGCCAGCGAGTTTCAACAAAGCGTAGTTAG
TACATTGCCCACTACCCATGTGTGAGAGGGGCAGTGTGCCGTTAATGGCCGTGCCGGGCACCGGGCCGCT
CTGGTAGTGCTGGGACATGTGAAGTCTGCTGGGGGCGGCGGGTTCCGGCACCTCGGCGCCGGGGAGATAC
ATGCTGATCATGTCCCGGAGGTCCCCGGCCTGGCAGGGCGCCCTGGAGTGGGAGGAAGAGGTAACCACAG
GGGGGCTGGAGCTGGCCTCGGACTTGACCACCGAACCCATGGAGCCAAGAGCCATGCCAGGGGTGCCCTG
CTGCGAGTAGGACATGCTGTAGGTGGGCGAGCCGTTCATGTAGGTCTGCGAGCTGGTCATGGAGTTGTAC
TGCAGGGCGCTCACGTCGTAGCGGTGCATGGGCTGCATCTGCGCTGCGCCGTGCGCATTGAGGCCCGGGT
GCTGCGGGTAGCCCAGCTGGTCCTGCATCATGCTGTAGCTGCCGTTGCTCCAGCCGTTCATGTGCGCGTA
ACTGTCCATGCGCTGGTTCACGCCCGCGCCCAGGCCGGCGCCCACCCCGACCCCGCTCGCCATGCTATTG
CCGCCGGGGGCCAGCAGCCCGCCGGGCAGCGTGTACTTATCCTTCTTCATGAGCGTCTTGGTTTTCCGCC
GGGGCCGGTATTTATAATCCGGGTGCTCCTTCATGTGCAGCGCTCGCAGCCGCTTAGCCTCGTCGATGAA
CGGCCGCTTCTCCGTCTCCGACAAAAGTTTCCACTCGGCGCCCAGGCGCTTGCTGATCTCCGAGTTGTGC
ATCTTGGGGTTCTCCTGGGCCATCTTGCGCCGCTGCCCGCGGGACCACACCATGAAGGCATTCATGGGCC
GCTTGACGCGGTCCGGGCTGTTTTTCTGGTTGCCGCCGGCCGCCGCCGCGGTGGAGTTGCCGCCGCCGCC
CCCCGAAGTTTGCTGCGGGCCCGGCGGCTTCAGCTCCGTCTCCATCATGTTGTACATGGGGCCGGGGTTC
TCCTCCACGTCGCCGCAGGTCAGCAGGCTGCCCCTGCCCTCGCCGCTGCCAAAATGCCTCTTCATGTGTA
AGGCGAGGTGGTCCGACCTGGAAAATGCTCGGTCGCATTTTTGGCACTGGAACGGGCGGTGCCCCGTGTG
TTTACGGTAGTGCCTGGTCAGTTCATCTGAGCGGGCGAATTTCCATCCACAGCCGTCCCAGTCACAGTGG
TAAGGTTTCTCACCTGTGTGGGTTCGCAGGTGTGCCTTGAGATGGGAACTCTTTGTGTAGGTTTTGCCGC
AGCCCGCGTAATCACAAGTGTGGGTGGCGGTCCTTTTCCGGGGCCACGATCGTCTTCCCCTCTTTGGCTT
GGGCTCCTCTGGCATGCAGGAACCGGGTGGCATGAGCTCTTGGTAATGGAGCGGCGGGACTTGCGGCTGC
ATCTGATCGGGCAGGAAGGATGGGTAATTGGGCCCCGGGTGGGGATGGAAGCCGGGAGGAAGCGGCAGGG
CAGGGTGACAGTCCCTGCTGCTCAGCACTTCCTCAAGACCCAGGGTCGGGGTAGTCCTGCTGGGGAGCTG
CCGCCCCAGGGGGAAGTCGTGTGCAGCCGGCCGGTGGCCATTGCTGAGAGGGGGTCCAGCGCCCAAGTGG
GTGCACGAAGAGACCGCCTCCTGCTTGATCTTGGGGCACGTGCGCGGCGGCCCGCCGTTGTAGGGCGCCA
CCACCACCGGGTGGCTGCCGTCAGGGCTGCCTTTGCTGACGCTGATGACCGACGGGCTGCCGTACTCGCT
GCCAGGGGCGCTCAGCGACGCCTTCAGCACGAACTTGCCCATCAGCCCGCCACCTGGCGGCTGCGGCTGC
TGCGGCGGAATGTACACCGGGTCCAATTCTGGCCGCAGGAGCTCGGCCACGAAGCCGCCCGAGGGGCTCA
CGTCGTTGATGTCCGCCAGGTTGAAGGGAGCCGTCGGAGGGGGAGCGGACTCCCTGCCATAGAGGAGGCC
TCCGCCCGTGCCGCCCGGCGCCACGCCCGGGTCGTTCCCGGCCCGGATCGGATAGGTGAAGCTGCAGGTG
GAGGGCGCGCTGGCAGGGCCGCTGCTCGACGGCGACGACGAAGAGGAGGCTGACGCTGACGAGGACACGG
TGGCGGCCACTGACTCCGGAGGATGGGTCAGCGAATTGGAGAGAATAAAGTCCAGGTCCAGGAGATCGTT
GAACTCCTCGGTCTCTCTCCGAGGTAGGGGCGCCAGGTTGCTACCGCCGCAAGCCGCACCGGCTCCGCCG
CTCTCCAGGTCTGTGGCCACGGTCGCCGCCGCCAGGTCATAGGGGCGGCCGGGAAGCACTGGGGGAAGTC
GCTTCATGTGGGAGAGCTCCTCCCGCCAGCGGTTATTCGGGGCACCTGCTTGACGCAGTGTCTTCTCCCT
TCCCGCCGGGCCAGACGCGAACGTGGAGAAAGATGGGAGCAGCGCGTCGCTGACAGCCATGGGCCCTGGG
TTGGACTCCACGTCTCCCGCCAACTTGAGAAGGTCAAAATTCAAAGTCTGTTTCACGCCACTTCCGTTTG
AATGCATGGGAGAGCCCAGAGTGGTGACGGAGACAGGGGGAAAGGCTTCCCCCTCAGGGAAAGGGACCGA
GGAGTACAGTGCAGTGAAGTGAGGGCTCCCATAGCCTGGGGTACCAAAATGGGGCCCTGGGGCCAGAGGA
AAGGACACTGGTCCCCCTGAGAAAGGAGACCCAGCAGCCTCAAAATCCTCTCGTTGTGCATAGTCGCTGC
TTGATCGCTTGCCCTTCTGGCGCCGGTTACAGAACCACACTCGGACCACATCCTTCTCGAGCCCAAGCTG
CTGGGCGATGTGGCTGATCTGCTGCAGTGTGGGTTTCGGGCACTGCAGGAACAAATTCTCCAGGTTGCCT
CTCACTCGGTTCTCGATACTGGTTCGCTTTCTCTTTCGGGCCTGCACGAGGGTTTCTGCTTTGCATATCT
CCTGAAGATTTTCATTGTTGTCAGCTTCCTCCACCCACTTCTGCAGCAAGGGCCGCAGCTTACACATGTT
CTTGAAGCTAAGCTGCAGAGCCTCAAAGCGGCAGATGGTCGTTTGGCTGAATACCTTCCCAAATAGAACC
CCCAGGGTGAGCCCCACATCGGCCTGTGTATATCCCAGGGTGATCCTCTTCTGCTTCAGGAGCTTGGCAA
ATTGCTCGAGTTCTTTCTGCAGAGCTTTGATGTCCTGGGACTCCTCCGGGTTTTGCTCCAGCTTCTCCTT
CTCCAGCTTCACGGCACCAGGGGTGACGGTGCAGGGCTCCGGGGAGGCCCCATCGGAGTTGCTCTCCACC
CCGACTCCTGCTTCGCCCTCAGGCTGAGAGGTCTCCAAGCCGCCTTGGGGCACTAGCCCCACTCCAACCT
GGGGCCCACAGTACGCCATCCCCCCACAGAACTCATACGGCGGGGGGCATGGGGGAATCCCCCACACCTC
AGAGCCTGGCCCAACCCCCGGCCCGATTCCTGGCCCTCCAGGAGGGCCTTGGAAGCTTAGCCAGGTCCGA
GGATCAACCCAGCCCGGCTCCGGCCCCCCTGGCCCATCACCTCCACCACCTGGAGGGGGCGAGAAGGCGA
AATCCGAAGCCAGGTGTCCCGCCATGGTGGCGCTAGCTTCACGACACCTGAAATGGAAGAAAAAAACTTT
GAACCACTGTCTGAGGCTTGAGAATGAACCAAGATCCAAACTCAAAAAGGGCAAATTCCAAGGAGAATTA
CATCAAGTGCCAAGCTGGCCTAACTTCAGTCTCCACCCACTCAGTGTGGGGAAACTCCATCGCATAAAAC
CCCTCCCCCCAACCTAAAGACGACGTACTCCAAAAGCTCGAGAACTAATCGAGGTGCCTGGACGGCGCCC
GGTACTCCGTGGAGTCACATGAAGCGACGGCTGAGGACGGAAAGGCCCTTTTCCTTTGTGTGGGTGACTC
ACCCGCCCGCTCTCCCGAGCGCCGCGTCCTCCATTTTGAGCTCCCTGCAGCAGGGCCGGGAAGCGGCCAT
CTTTCCGCTCACGCAACTGGTGCCGACCGGGCCAGCCTTGCCGCCCAGGGCGGGGCGATACACGGCGGCG
CGAGGCCAGGCACCAGAGCAGGCCGGCCAGCTTGAGACTACCCCCGTCCGATTCTCGGTGGCCGCGCTCG
CAGGCCCCGCCTCGCCGAACATGTGCGCTGGGACGCACGGGCCCCGTCGCCGCCCGCGGCCCCAAAAACC
GAAATACCAGTGTGCAGATCTTGGCCCGCATTTACAAGACTATCTTGCCAGAAAAAAAGCGTCGCAGCAG
GTCATCAAAAATTTTAAATGGCTAGAGACTTATCGAAAGCAGCGAGACAGGCGCGAAGGTGCCACCAGAT
TCGCACGCGGCGGCCCCAGCGCCCAGGCCAGGCCTCAACTCAAGCACGAGGCGAAGGGGCTCCTTAAGCG
CAAGGCCTCGAACTCTCCCACCCACTTCCAACCCGAAGCTCGGGATCAAGAATCACGTACTGCAGCCAGG
TGGAAGTAATTCAAGGCACGCAAGGGCCATAACCCGTAAAGAGGCCAGGCCCGCGGGAACCACACACGGC
ACTTACCTGTGTTCTGGCGGCAAACCCGTTGCGAAAAAGAACGTTCACGGCGACTACTGCACTTATATAC
GGTTCTCCCCCACCCTCGGGAAAAAGGCGGAGCCAGTACACGACATCACTTTCCCAGTTTACCCCGCGCC
ACCTTCTCTAGGCACCGGTTCAATTGCCGACCCCTCCCCCCAACTTCTCGGGGACTGTGGGCGATGTGCG
CTCTGCCCACTGACGGGCACCGGAGCCTCACGATTAATTAATAGGGATAACAGGGTAATTTAAATAGATC
TACTAGTTATTAATAGTAATCAATTACGGGGTCATTAGTTCATAGCCCATATATGGAGTTCCGCGTTACA
TAACTTACGGTAAATGGCCCGCCTGGCTGACCGCCCAACGACCCCCGCCCATTGACGTCAATAATGACGT
ATGTTCCCATAGTAACGCCAATAGGGACTTTCCATTGACGTCAATGGGTGGACTATTTACGGTAAACTGC
CCACTTGGCAGTACATCAAGTGTATCATATGCCAAGTACGCCCCCTATTGACGTCAATGACGGTAAATGG
CCCGCCTGGCATTATGCCCAGTACATGACCTTATGGGACTTTCCTACTTGGCAGTACATCTACGTATTAG
TCATCGCTATTACCATGGGTCGAGGTGAGCCCCACGTTCTGCTTCACTCTCCCCATCTCCCCCCCCTCCC
CACCCCCAATTTTGTATTTATTTATTTTTTAATTATTTTGTGCAGCGATGGGGGCGGGGGGGGGGGGGG
